>Addgene plasmid #58177 | Cerulean-Venus-FRET-10 | addgene partial sequence | sequence record 123840 | CMV-F 5'-CGCAAATGGGCGGTAGGCGTG-3'
GAGCTGGTTTAGTGAACCGTCAGATCCGCTAGCGCTACCGGTCGCCACCATGGTGAGCAAGGGCGAGGAG
CTGTTCACCGGGGTGGTGCCCATCCTGGTCGAGCTGGACGGCGACGTAAACGGCCACAAGTTCAGCGTGT
CCGGCGAGGGCGAGGGCGATGCCACCTACGGCAAGCTGACCCTGAAGCTGATCTGCACCACCGGCAAGCT
GCCCGTGCCCTGGCCCACCCTCGTGACCACCCTGGGCTACGGCCTGCAGTGCTTCGCCCGCTACCCCGAC
CACATGAAGCAGCACGACTTCTTCAAGTCCGCCATGCCCGAAGGCTACGTCCAGGAGCGCACCATCTTCT
TCAAGGACGACGGCAACTACAAGACCCGCGCCGAGGTGAAGTTCGAGGGCGACACCCTGGTGAACCGCAT
CGAGCTGAAGGGCATCGACTTCAAGGAGGACGGCAACATCCTGGGGCACAAGCTGGAGTACAACTACAAC
AGCCACAACGTCTATATCACCGCCGACAAGCAGAAGAACGGCATCAAGGCCAACTTCAAGATCCGCCACA
ACATCGAGGACGGCGGCGTGCAGCTCGCCGACCACTACCAGCAGAACACCCCCATCGGCGACGGCCCCGT
GCTGCTGCCCGACAACCACTACCTGAGCTACCAGTCCAAACTGAGCAAAGACCCCAACGAGAAGCGCGAT
CACATGGTCCTGCTGGAGTTCGTGACCGCCGCCGGGATCACTCTCGGCATGGACGAGCTGTACAAGTCCG
GACTCAGATCCCCACCGGTCGCCACCATGGTGAGCAAGGGCGAGGAGCTGTTCACCGGGGTGGTGCCCAT
CCTGGTCGAG
