>Addgene plasmid #58177 | Cerulean-Venus-FRET-10 | addgene partial sequence | sequence record 124394 | SV40pA-R 5'-GAAATTTGTGATGCTATTGC-3'
GCTGCATAACAAGTTAACAACAACAATTGCATTCATTTTATGTTTCAGGTTCAGGGGGAGGTGTGGGAGG
TTTTTTAAAGCAAGTAAAACCTCTACAAATGTGGTATGGCTGATTATGATCTAGAGTCGCGGCCGCTTTA
CTTGTACAGCTCGTCCATGCCGAGAGTGATCCCGGCGGCGGTCACGAACTCCAGCAGGACCATGTGATCG
CGCTTCTCGTTGGGGTCTTTGCTCAGCTTGGACTGGGTGCTCAGGTAGTGGTTGTCGGGCAGCAGCACGG
GGCCGTCGCCGATGGGGGTGTTCTGCTGGTAGTGGTCGGCGAGCTGCACGCTGCCGTCCTCGATGTTGTG
GCGGATCTTGAAGTTGGCCTTGATGCCGTTCTTCTGCTTGTCGGCGGTGATATAGACGTTGTCGCTGATG
GCGTTGTACTCCAGCTTGTGCCCCAGGATGTTGCCGTCCTCCTTGAAGTCGATGCCCTTCAGCTCGATGC
GGTTCACCAGGGTGTCGCCCTCGAACTTCACCTCGGCGCGGGTCTTGTAGTTGCCGTCGTCCTTGAAGAA
GATGGTGCGCTCCTGGACGTAGCCTTCGGGCATGGCGGACTTGAAGAAGTCGTGCTGCTTCATGTGGTCG
GGGTAGCGGGCGAAGCACTGCACGCCCCAGGTCAGGGTGGTCACGAGGGTGGGCCAGGGCACGGGCAGCT
TGCCGGTGGTGCAGATGAACTTCAGGGTCAGCTTGCCGTAGGTGGCATCGCCCTCGCCCTCGCCGGACAC
GCTGAACTTGTGGCCGTTTACGTCGCCGTCCAGCTCGACCAGGATGGGCACCACCCCGGTGAACAGCTCC
T
