[The description below was written by a language model from this plasmid's Addgene catalogue record.]
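Description:
Cerulean-Venus-FRET-10 is a mammalian expression plasmid that encodes a fusion of two fluorescent proteins, Cerulean (a cyan variant of GFP) and Venus (a yellow variant), intended as a cytosolic FRET indicator. The record lists it as an empty backbone with no additional gene insert, so the payload is the Cerulean–Venus tandem itself rather than a protein of interest. In such a fusion, Cerulean acts as the donor and Venus as the acceptor: because the two are held close together in a single polypeptide, exciting the cyan donor transfers energy to the yellow acceptor, giving a sensitised emission signal. The "10" in the name may refer to the linker joining the two fluorophores, but the record does not define it, nor does it give the order of the two proteins, or the excitation and emission values.

The plasmid is propagated in E. coli as a high-copy plasmid under kanamycin selection, and it carries a neomycin resistance marker that allows G418 selection of stably transfected mammalian cells. The vector backbone is recorded as unknown, and the promoter driving the fusion, the origin of replication and the polyadenylation signal are not stated; no feature table is available to fill these in. According to the depositor's comments, the construct is suited to both live and fixed cells. Constructs of this type typically serve as positive controls or calibration standards with a fixed FRET efficiency when setting up and validating cyan/yellow FRET imaging, although the record does not spell out this application beyond describing it as a FRET indicator.
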