Addgene plasmid #58177: Cerulean-Venus-FRET-10
Purpose: (Empty Backbone) Localization: Cytosolic FRET, Excitation: , Emission
Depositing lab: Michael Davidson. Depositing organization: Florida State University, Tallahassee.
Backbone
  Vector backbone: Unknown
  Vector type: Mammalian Expression
  Selectable markers: Neomycin (select with G418)
  Tag / fusion protein: Cerulean; Venus
Growth in bacteria
  Bacterial resistance: Kanamycin, 50 μg/mL
  Growth temperature: 37°C
  Growth strain: DH5alpha
  Copy number: High Copy
Gene/Insert
  Gene/Insert name: None
  Tag / fusion protein: Cerulean; Venus
Terms and licenses: Academic/Nonprofit Terms; Industry Terms: Not Available to Industry
Depositor comments: FRET Indicator - Live and Fixed Cells.
How to cite: Cerulean-Venus-FRET-10 was a gift from Michael Davidson (Addgene plasmid # 58177 ; http://n2t.net/addgene:58177 ; RRID:Addgene_58177)
